>Addgene plasmid #124669 | pcDNA5FRT/TO-Strep/HA-UBE2J1 | addgene full sequence | sequence record 246556 | Addgene NGS Result
ACCGACAATTGCATGAAGAATCTGCTTAGGGTTAGGCGTTTTGCGCTGCTTCGCGATGTACGGGCCAGAT
ATACGCGTTGACATTGATTATTGACTAGTTATTAATAGTAATCAATTACGGGGTCATTAGTTCATAGCCC
ATATATGGAGTTCCGCGTTACATAACTTACGGTAAATGGCCCGCCTGGCTGACCGCCCAACGACCCCCGC
CCATTGACGTCAATAATGACGTATGTTCCCATAGTAACGCCAATAGGGACTTTCCATTGACGTCAATGGG
TGGAGTATTTACGGTAAACTGCCCACTTGGCAGTACATCAAGTGTATCATATGCCAAGTACGCCCCCTAT
TGACGTCAATGACGGTAAATGGCCCGCCTGGCATTATGCCCAGTACATGACCTTATGGGACTTTCCTACT
TGGCAGTACATCTACGTATTAGTCATCGCTATTACCATGGTGATGCGGTTTTGGCAGTACATCAATGGGC
GTGGATAGCGGTTTGACTCACGGGGATTTCCAAGTCTCCACCCCATTGACGTCAATGGGAGTTTGTTTTG
GCACCAAAATCAACGGGACTTTCCAAAATGTCGTAACAACTCCGCCCCATTGACGCAAATGGGCGGTAGG
CGTGTACGGTGGGAGGTCTATATAAGCAGAGCTCTCCCTATCAGTGATAGAGATCTCCCTATCAGTGATA
GAGATCGTCGACGAGCTCGTTTAGTGAACCGTCAGATCGCCTGGAGACGCCATCCACGCTGTTTTGACCT
CCATAGAAGACACCGGGACCGATCCAGCCTCCGGACTCTAGCGTTTAAACTTAAGCTTGGTACCGAGCTC
GGATCCACTAGTCCAGTGTGGTGGAATTCTGCAGATATCCAGCACAGTGGCGGCCGCTCGAGACCATGTA
CCCATACGATGTTCCCGACTACGCCGGTACCGAGCTCGGATCCACCATGGCTAGCTGGAGCCACCCGCAG
TTCGAGAAAGGTGGAGGTTCCGGAGGTGGATCGGGAGGTGGATCGTGGAGCCACCCGCAGTTCGAAAAAG
CGGCCGATATCACAAGTTTGTACAAAAAAGTTGGCATGGAGACCCGCTACAACCTGAAGAGTCCGGCTGT
TAAACGTTTAATGAAAGAAGCGGCAGAATTGAAAGATCCAACAGATCATTACCATGCGCAGCCTTTAGAG
GATAACCTTTTTGAATGGCACTTCACGGTTAGAGGGCCCCCAGACTCCGATTTTGATGGAGGAGTTTATC
ACGGGCGGATAGTACTGCCACCAGAGTATCCCATGAAACCACCAAGCATTATTCTCCTAACGGCTAATGG
TCGATTTGAAGTGGGCAAGAAAATCTGTTTGAGCATCTCAGGCCATCATCCTGAAACTTGGCAGCCTTCG
TGGAGTATAAGGACAGCATTATTAGCCATCATTGGGTTTATGCCAACAAAAGGAGAGGGAGCCATAGGTT
CTCTAGATTACACTCCTGAGGAAAGAAGAGCACTTGCCAAAAAATCACAAGATTTCTGTTGTGAAGGATG
TGGCTCTGCCATGAAGGATGTCCTGTTGCCTTTAAAATCTGGAAGCGATTCAAGCCAAGCTGACCAAGAA
GCCAAAGAACTGGCTAGGCAAATAAGCTTTAAGGCAGAAGTCAATTCATCTGGAAAGACTATCTCTGAGT
CAGACTTAAACCACTCTTTTTCACTAACTGATTTACAAGATGATATACCTACAACATTCCAGGGTGCTAC
GGCCAGTACATCGTACGGACTCCAGAATTCCTCAGCAGCATCCTTTCATCAACCTACCCAACCTGTAGCT
AAGAATACCTCCATGAGCCCTCGACAGCGCCGGGCCCAGCAGCAGAGTCAGAGAAGGTTGTCTACTTCAC
CAGATGTAATCCAGGGCCACCAGCCAAGAGACAACCACACTGATCATGGTGGGTCAGCTGTACTGATTGT
CATCCTGACTTTGGCATTGGCAGCTCTTATATTCCGACGAATATATCTGGCAAACGAATACATATTTGAC
TTTGAGTTATAACCAACTTTCTTGTACAAAGTGGTGACGTAAGCTAGGGGCCCGTTTAAACCCGCTGATC
AGCCTCGACTGTGCCTTCTAGTTGCCAGCCATCTGTTGTTTGCCCCTCCCCCGTGCCTTCCTTGACCCTG
GAAGGTGCCACTCCCACTGTCCTTTCCTAATAAAATGAGGAAATTGCATCGCATTGTCTGAGTAGGTGTC
ATTCTATTCTGGGGGGTGGGGTGGGGCAGGACAGCAAGGGGGAGGATTGGGAAGACAATAGCAGGCATGC
TGGGGATGCGGTGGGCTCTATGGCTTCTGAGGCGGAAAGAACCAGCTGGGGCTCTAGGGGGTATCCCC
[124 nt withheld, positions 2379-2502]
C
[91 nt withheld, positions 2504-2594]
AGGGTGATGGTTCACGTACCTAGAAGTTCCTATTCCGAAGTTCCTATTCTCTAGAAAGTATAGGAACTTC
CTTGGCCAAAAAGCCTGAACTCACCGCGACGTCTGTCGAGAAGTTTCTGATCGAAAAGTTCGACAGCGTC
TCCGACCTGATGCAGCTCTCGGAGGGCGAAGAATCTCGTGCTTTCAGCTTCGATGTAGGAGGGCGTGGAT
ATGTCCTGCGGGTAAATAGCTGCGCCGATGGTTTCTACAAAGATCGTTATGTTTATCGGCACTTTGCATC
GGCCGCGCTCCCGATTCCGGAAGTGCTTGACATTGGGGAATTCAGCGAGAGCCTGACCTATTGCATCTCC
CGCCGTGCACAGGGTGTCACGTTGCAAGACCTGCCTGAAACCGAACTGCCCGCTGTTCTGCAGCCGGTCG
CGGAGGCCATGGATGCGATCGCTGCGGCCGATCTTAGCCAGACGAGCGGGTTCGGCCCATTCGGACCGCA
AGGAATCGGTCAATACACTACATGGCGTGATTTCATATGCGCGATTGCTGATCCCCATGTGTATCACTGG
CAAACTGTGATGGACGACACCGTCAGTGCGTCCGTCGCGCAGGCTCTCGATGAGCTGATGCTTTGGGCCG
AGGACTGCCCCGAAGTCCGGCACCTCGTGCACGCGGATTTCGGCTCCAACAATGTCCTGACGGACAATGG
CCGCATAACAGCGGTCATTGACTGGAGCGAGGCGATGTTCGGGGATTCCCAATACGAGGTCGCCAACATC
TTCTTCTGGAGGCCGTGGTTGGCTTGTATGGAGCAGCAGACGCGCTACTTCGAGCGGAGGCATCCGGAGC
TTGCAGGATCGCCGCGGCTCCGGGCGTATATGCTCCGCATTGGTCTTGACCAACTCTATCAGAGCTTGGT
TGACGGCAATTTCGATGATGCAGCTTGGGCGCAGGGTCGATGCGACGCAATCGTCCGATCCGGAGCCGGG
ACTGTCGGGCGTACACAAATCGCCCGCAGAAGCGCGGCCGTCTGGACCGATGGCTGTGTAGAAGTACTCG
CCGATAGTGGAAACCGACGCCCCAGCACTCGTCCGAGGGCAAAGGAATAGCACGTACTACGAGATTTCGA
TTCCACCGCCGCCTTCTATGAAAGGTTGGGCTTCGGAATCGTTTTCCGGGACGCCGGCTGGATGATCCTC
CAGCGCGGGGATCTCATGCTGGAGTTCTTCGCCCACCCCAACTTGTTTATTGCAGCTTATAATGGTTACA
AATAAAGCAATAGCATCACAAATTTCACAAATAAAGCATTTTTTTCACTGCATTCTAGTTGTGGTTTGTC
CAAACTCATCAATGTATCTTATCATGTCTGTATACCGTCGACCTCTAGCTAGAGCTTGGCGTAATCATGG
TCATAGCTGTTTCCTGTGTGAAATTGTTATCCGCTCACAATTCCACACAACATACGAGCCGGAAGCATAA
AGTGTAAAGCCTGGGGTGCCTAATGAGTGAGCTAACTCACATTAATTGCGTTGCGCTCACTGCCCGCTTT
CCAGTCGGGAAACCTGTCGTGCCAGCTGCATTAATGAATCGGCCAACGCGCGGGGAGAGGCGGTTTGCGT
ATTGGGCGCTCTTCCGCTTCCTCGCTCACTGACTCGCTGCGCTCGGTCGTTCGGCTGCGGCGAGCGGTAT
CAGCTCACTCAAAGGCGGTAATACGGTTATCCACAGAATCAGGGGATAACGCAGGAAAGAACATGTGAGC
AAAAGGCCAGCAAAAGGCCAGGAACCGTAAAAAGGCCGCGTTGCTGGCGTTTTTCCATAGGCTCCGCCCC
CCTGACGAGCATCACAAAAATCGACGCTCAAGTCAGAGGTGGCGAAACCCGACAGGACTATAAAGATACC
AGGCGTTTCCCCCTGGAAGCTCCCTCGTGCGCTCTCCTGTTCCGACCCTGCCGCTTACCGGATACCTGTC
CGCCTTTCTCCCTTCGGGAAGCGTGGCGCTTTCTCATAGCTCACGCTGTAGGTATCTCAGTTCGGTGTAG
GTCGTTCGCTCCAAGCTGGGCTGTGTGCACGAACCCCCCGTTCAGCCCGACCGCTGCGCCTTATCCGGTA
ACTATCGTCTTGAGTCCAACCCGGTAAGACACGACTTATCGCCACTGGCAGCAGCCACTGGTAACAGGAT
TAGCAGAGCGAGGTATGTAGGCGGTGCTACAGAGTTCTTGAAGTGGTGGCCTAACTACGGCTACACTAGA
AGAACAGTATTTGGTATCTGCGCTCTGCTGAAGCCAGTTACCTTCGGAAAAAGAGTTGGTAGCTCTTGAT
CCGGCAAACAAACCACCGCTGGTAGCGGTGGTTTTTTTGTTTGCAAGCAGCAGATTACGCGCAGAAAAAA
AGGATCTCAAGAAGATCCTTTGATCTTTTCTACGGGGTCTGACGCTCAGTGGAACGAAAACTCACGTTAA
GGGATTTTGGTCATGAGATTATCAAAAAGGATCTTCACCTAGATCCTTTTAAATTAAAAATGAAGTTTTA
AATCAATCTAAAGTATATATGAGTAAACTTGGTCTGACAGTTACCAATGCTTAATCAGTGAGGCACCTAT
CTCAGCGATCTGTCTATTTCGTTCATCCATAGTTGCCTGACTCCCCGTCGTGTAGATAACTACGATACGG
GAGGGCTTACCATCTGGCCCCAGTGCTGCAATGATACCGCGAGACCCACGCTCACCGGCTCCAGATTTAT
CAGCAATAAACCAGCCAGCCGGAAGGGCCGAGCGCAGAAGTGGTCCTGCAACTTTATCCGCCTCCATCCA
GTCTATTAATTGTTGCCGGGAAGCTAGAGTAAGTAGTTCGCCAGTTAATAGTTTGCGCAACGTTGTTGCC
ATTGCTACAGGCATCGTGGTGTCACGCTCGTCGTTTGGTATGGCTTCATTCAGCTCCGGTTCCCAACGAT
CAAGGCGAGTTACATGATCCCCCATGTTGTGCAAAAAAGCGGTTAGCTCCTTCGGTCCTCCGATCGTTGT
CAGAAGTAAGTTGGCCGCAGTGTTATCACTCATGGTTATGGCAGCACTGCATAATTCTCTTACTGTCATG
CCATCCGTAAGATGCTTTTCTGTGACTGGTGAGTACTCAACCAAGTCATTCTGAGAATAGTGTATGCGGC
GACCGAGTTGCTCTTGCCCGGCGTCAATACGGGATAATACCGCGCCACATAGCAGAACTTTAAAAGTGCT
CATCATTGGAAAACGTTCTTCGGGGCGAAAACTCTCAAGGATCTTACCGCTGTTGAGATCCAGTTCGATG
TAACCCACTCGTGCACCCAACTGATCTTCAGCATCTTTTACTTTCACCAGCGTTTCTGGGTGAGCAAAAA
CAGGAAGGCAAAATGCCGCAAAAAAGGGAATAAGGGCGACACGGAAATGTTGAATACTCATACTCTTCCT
TTTTCAATATTATTGAAGCATTTATCAGGGTTATTGTCTCATGAGCGGATACATATTTGAATGTATTTAG
AAAAATAAACAAATAGGGGTTCCGCGCACATTTCCCCGAAAAGTGCCACCTGACGTCGACGGATCGGGAG
ATCTCCCGATCCCCTATGGTGCACTCTCAGTACAATCTGCTCTGATGCCGCATAGTTAAGCCAGTATCTG
CTCCCTGCTTGTGTGTTGGAGGTCGCTGAGTAGTGCGCGAGCAAAATTTAAGCTACAACAAGGCAAGGCT
TG
Features (pLannotate 1.2.2; 26 found; start..end, strand, type, name):
     80..459     +  enhancer       CMV enhancer: human cytomegalovirus immediate early enhancer
    460..663     +  promoter       CMV promoter: human cytomegalovirus (CMV) immediate early promoter
    665..684     +  promoter       PLtetO-1 promoter (fragment): modified phage lambda PL promoter with tet operator sites (Lutz and Bujard, 1997)
    686..705     +  promoter       PLtetO-1 promoter (fragment): modified phage lambda PL promoter with tet operator sites (Lutz and Bujard, 1997)
    713..746     +  promoter       TRE3GV promoter (fragment): 3rd-generation Tet-responsive promoter that can be activated by binding of Tet-On® 3G, optimized for retroviral and lentiviral vectors
    909..931     +  CDS            3xHA (fragment): three tandem HA epitope tags
    966..985     +  CDS            Strep-Tag II (fragment): peptide that binds Strep-Tactin®, an engineered form of streptavidin
   1026..1048    +  CDS            Strep-Tag II (fragment): peptide that binds Strep-Tactin®, an engineered form of streptavidin
   1063..1080    +  protein_bind   attB1 (fragment): mutant version of attB; core recombination site for the Gateway® BP reaction BP Clonase™
   1086..2039    +  CDS            UBE2J1: UB2J1_HUMAN - Also known as NCUBE1. Experimental evidence at protein level: Swiss-Prot protein existence level 1. Catalyzes the covalent attachment of ubiquitin to other proteins. Functions in the selective degradation of misfolded membrane proteins from the endoplasmic reticulum (ERAD). From Homo sapiens (Human).
   2047..2064    -  protein_bind   attB2 (fragment): mutant version of attB; core recombination site for the Gateway® BP reaction BP Clonase™
   2109..2333    +  polyA_signal   bGH poly(A) signal: bovine growth hormone polyadenylation signal
   2337..2358    +  promoter       SV40 promoter (fragment): SV40 enhancer and early promoter
   2379..2612    +  rep_origin     f1 ori (fragment) (sequence partly withheld): f1 bacteriophage origin of replication; arrow indicates direction of (+) strand synthesis
   2617..2664    +  protein_bind   FRT: FLP-mediated recombination occurs in the 8-bp core sequence TCTAGAAA (Turan and Bode, 2011). FLP recombinase from the Saccharomyces cerevisiae 2μ plasmid
   2672..3694    +  CDS            HygR: aminoglycoside phosphotransferase from E. coli; aph(4)-Ia; confers resistance to hygromycin
   3704..3829    +  CDS            ble (fragment): BLE_KLEPN - Experimental evidence at protein level: Swiss-Prot protein existence level 1. Binding protein with a strong affinity to the bleomycin family of antibiotics. Binds to CL990; an antimitotic-antibiotic compound. From Klebsiella pneumoniae.
   3824..3945    +  polyA_signal   SV40 poly(A) signal: SV40 polyadenylation signal
   4018..4034    -  protein_bind   lac operator: The lac repressor binds to the lac operator to inhibit transcription in E. coli. This inhibition can be relieved by adding lactose or isopropyl-β-D-thiogalactopyranoside (IPTG). lac repressor encoded by lacI
   4042..4072    -  promoter       lac promoter: promoter for the E. coli lac operon
   4087..4108    -  protein_bind   CAP binding site: CAP binding activates transcription in the presence of cAMP. E. coli catabolite activator protein
   4121..4213    -  CDS            lacI (fragment): lac repressor; lacI; The lac repressor binds to the lac operator to inhibit transcription in E. coli. This inhibition can be relieved by adding lactose or isopropyl-β-D-thiogalactopyranoside (IPTG).
   4396..4984    -  rep_origin     ori: high-copy-number ColE1/pMB1/pBR322/pUC origin of replication
   5155..6015    -  CDS            AmpR: β-lactamase; bla; confers resistance to ampicillin, carbenicillin, and related antibiotics
   6016..6120    -  promoter       AmpR promoter: bla
   6179..6231    -  misc_feature   bom (fragment): basis of mobility region from pBR322
