[The description below was written by a language model from this plasmid's Addgene catalogue record and pLannotate feature annotations shown in this document.]
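Description:
pcDNA5FRT/TO-Strep/HA-UBE2J1 is a mammalian expression plasmid built on the Gateway-adapted pcDNA5-FRT-TO-nSH-GW backbone. It carries human UBE2J1, a ubiquitin-conjugating enzyme (also known as NCUBE1 or UBC6E) that acts in ER-associated degradation of misfolded membrane proteins. In bacteria the plasmid replicates from a high-copy ColE1/pUC-type origin and is selected with ampicillin through the AmpR (β-lactamase) cassette. A partial f1 ori and remnants of lac regulatory sequences from the backbone are also annotated.

The expression cassette uses the CMV enhancer and immediate-early promoter, followed directly by tet operator sequences, which the annotation software labels as PLtetO-1 and TRE3GV fragments. This is the "TO" arrangement: transcription is held off in cells that express the Tet repressor and is induced with tetracycline or doxycycline, whereas in cells lacking the repressor the promoter is constitutive. Downstream lies an N-terminal tag made up of an HA epitope and two Strep-tag II copies, then an attB1 site left by Gateway recombination, the UBE2J1 coding sequence, attB2 and the bGH polyadenylation signal. The double Strep tag allows capture on Strep-Tactin and the HA epitope allows antibody detection or a second purification step, which makes the construct suited to affinity purification and interaction studies.

An FRT site sits immediately upstream of a hygromycin resistance gene with no annotated promoter of its own, followed by an SV40 poly(A) signal. FLP-mediated recombination into a host line carrying a genomic FRT site typically places HygR behind a resident promoter, so hygromycin selects stable, isogenic single-copy integrants. The sequenced record (6,306 nt) is slightly longer than the catalogued total size.
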