Addgene plasmid #124669: pcDNA5FRT/TO-Strep/HA-UBE2J1
Purpose: Expresses UBE2J1 with N-terminal Strep-HA tag in mammalian cells
Depositing lab: Hemmo Meyer. Depositing organization: Universitaet Duisburg-Essen. Publication: The ubiquitin-conjugating enzyme UBE2QL1 coordinates lysophagy in response to endolysosomal damage. Koerver L, Papadopoulos C, Liu B, Kravic B, Rota G, Brecht L, Veenendaal T, Polajnar M, Bluemke A, Ehrmann M, Klumperman J, Jaattela M, Behrends C, Meyer H. EMBO Rep. 2019 Aug 21:e48014. doi: 10.15252/embr.201948014. PubMed 31432621.
Backbone
  Vector backbone: pcDNA5-FRT-TO-nSH-GW
  Backbone manufacturer: Ruedi Aebersold
  Backbone size w/o insert (bp): 6886
  Total vector size (bp): 6267
  Vector type: Mammalian Expression
  Selectable markers: Hygromycin
Growth in bacteria
  Bacterial resistance: Ampicillin, 100 μg/mL
  Growth temperature: 37°C
  Growth strain: DH5alpha
  Copy number: Unknown
Gene/Insert
  Gene/Insert name: UBE2J1
  Species: H. sapiens (human)
  Insert size (bp): 956
  GenBank ID: NM_016021.3
  Entrez Gene: UBE2J1 (a.k.a. CGI-76, HSPC153, HSPC205, HSU93243, NCUBE-1, NCUBE1, UBC6, UBC6E, Ubc6p)
  Promoter: CMV
  Tag / fusion protein: 2xStrep/HA (N terminal on insert)
  Cloning method: Gateway Cloning
  Sequencing primers: 5′ CMV-fwd; 3′ BGH-rev
Terms and licenses: Academic/Nonprofit Terms; Industry Terms: Not Available to Industry
How to cite: pcDNA5FRT/TO-Strep/HA-UBE2J1 was a gift from Hemmo Meyer (Addgene plasmid # 124669 ; http://n2t.net/addgene:124669 ; RRID:Addgene_124669)
